>Addgene plasmid #191521 | pL8N_RB610-HBB_X1 | addgene full sequence | sequence record 389974 | Addgene NGS Result
GACGGATCGGGAGATCTCCCGATCCCCTATGGTGCACTCTCAGTACAATCTGCTCTGATGCCGCATAGTT
AAGCCAGTATCTGCTCCCTGCTTGTGTGTTGGAGGTCGCTGAGTAGTGCGCGAGCAAAATTTAAGCTACA
ACAAGGCAAGGCTTGACCGACAATTGCATGAAGAATCTGCTTAGGGTTAGGCGTTTTGCGCTGCTTCGCG
ATGTACGGGCCAGATATACGCGTTGACATTGATTATTGACTAGTTATTAATAGTAATCAATTACGGGGTC
ATTAGTTCATAGCCCATATATGGAGTTCCGCGTTACATAACTTACGGTAAATGGCCCGCCTGGCTGACCG
CCCAACGACCCCCGCCCATTGACGTCAATAATGACGTATGTTCCCATAGTAACGCCAATAGGGACTTTCC
ATTGACGTCAATGGGTGGAGTATTTACGGTAAACTGCCCACTTGGCAGTACATCAAGTGTATCATATGCC
AAGTACGCCCCCTATTGACGTCAATGACGGTAAATGGCCCGCCTGGCATTATGCCCAGTACATGACCTTA
TGGGACTTTCCTACTTGGCAGTACATCTACGTATTAGTCATCGCTATTACCATGGTGATGCGGTTTTGGC
AGTACATCAATGGGCGTGGATAGCGGTTTGACTCACGGGGATTTCCAAGTCTCCACCCCATTGACGTCAA
TGGGAGTTTGTTTTGGCACCAAAATCAACGGGACTTTCCAAAATGTCGTAACAACTCCGCCCCATTGACG
CAAATGGGCGGTAGGCGTGTACGGTGGGAGGTCTATATAAGCAGAGCTCTCTGGCTAACTAGAGAACCCA
CTGCTTACTGGCTTATCGAAATTAATACGACTCACTATAGGGAGACCCAAGCTGGCTAGCACCATGAAAC
GGACAGCCGACGGAAGCGAGTTCGAGTCACCAAAGAAGAAGCGGAAAGTCAGCGGATCTCCTGCAGCTAA
GAGAGTGAAGCTGGACTCTGGTTCAAAGAGAACTGCTGATGGTTCTGAATTTGAATCTCCTAAAAAAAAA
AGAAAGGTTTCAGGCAGCCCAGCTGCAAAAAGGGTTAAATTGGATAGTGGGTCCGCCGCTTCTGGCGGCT
CAGCCATTCCAGTGAAGCGCGGCGCTACCGGTGAAACCAAAGTGTTTATCGGTAACAGCAACAGCCCGAA
GAGCCCGACCAAAGGCGGTTGCGGATCCGGCGGAGGAGGTTCTGGCGGTTCTGGAGGAAGTATGGCTGAG
AGGCCCTTCGCCTGCGATATATGTGGCAGGAAATTCGCTAGACTCAGGGATATACAATTTCACATCCGCA
CCCACACTGGCGAAAAGCCGTTTGCGTGTGACATCTGCGGACGCAAGTTTGCGGATCCCGGACACTTGGT
TCGACATATAAGGACACACACCGGTGAGAAACCCTTCGCTTGCGACATTTGCGGGAGAAAGTTTGCAACT
AGCGGGAACCTCGTCCGGCACATTAGAACTCATACAGGGGAAAAACCATTTGCATGTGATATCTGTGGTC
GGAAATTCGCCCAGAAATCTTCTTTGATAGCTCATATCCGAACGCATACGGGAGAGAAGCCTTTTGCTTG
TGACATATGTGGACGAAAATTCGCACAAAGCGGGGACTTGAGAAGGCATATTCGCACCCATACAGGAGAA
AAGCCCTTCGCATGCGATATTTGCGGTCGTAAGTTTGCTCAAGCCTCTAACTTGATTAGCCATACCAAGA
TACACCTGCGGAGCGGAGGATCCGGAGGATCTGGAGGCAGCACTAATCTGAGCGACATCATTGAGAAGGA
GACTGGGAAACAGCTGGTCATTCAGGAGTCCATCCTGATGCTGCCTGAGGAGGTGGAGGAAGTGATCGGC
AACAAGCCAGAGTCTGACATCCTGGTGCACACCGCCTACGACGAGTCCACAGATGAGAATGTGATGCTGC
TGACCTCTGACGCCCCCGAGTATAAGCCTTGGGCCCTGGTCATCCAGGATTCTAACGGCGAGAATAAGAT
CAAGATGCTGTGATAAGGGGTCTTTGTCCTCTGTACTGTCTCTCTCCTTGCCCCTAACCCAAAAAGCTTC
ATTTTTCTGTGTAGGCTGCACAAGAGCCTTGATTGAAGATATATTCTTTCTGAACAGTATTTAAGGTTTC
CAATAAAATGTACACCCCTCAGAACTTCTGAGGCGGAAAGAACCAGCTGGGGCTCTAGGGGGTATCCCC
[124 nt withheld, positions 2240-2363]
C
[91 nt withheld, positions 2365-2455]
A
[49 nt withheld, positions 2457-2505]
CCTTTGACGTTGGAGTCCACGTTCTTT
[37 nt withheld, positions 2533-2569]
ACCCTATCTCGGTCTATTCTTTTGATTTATAAGGGATTTTGCCGATTTCGGCCTATTGGTTAAAAAATGA
GCTGATTTAACAAAAATTTAACGCGAATTAATTCTGTGGAATGTGTGTCAGTTAGGGTGTGGAAAGTCCC
CAGGCTCCCCAGCAGGCAGAAGTATGCAAAGCATGCATCTCAATTAGTCAGCAACCAGGTGTGGAAAGTC
CCCAGGCTCCCCAGCAGGCAGAAGTATGCAAAGCATGCATCTCAATTAGTCAGCAACCATAGTCCCGCCC
CTAACTCCGCCCATCCCGCCCCTAACTCCGCCCAGTTCCGCCCATTCTCCGCCCCATGGCTGACTAATTT
TTTTTATTTATGCAGAGGCCGAGGCCGCCTCTGCCTCTGAGCTATTCCAGAAGTAGTGAGGAGGCTTTTT
TGGAGGCCTAGGCTTTTGCAAAAAGCTCCCGGGAGCTTGTATATCCATTTTCGGATCTGATCAGCACGTG
TTGACAATTAATCATCGGCATAGTATATCGGCATAGTATAATACGACAAGGTGAGGAACTAAACCATGGC
CAAGCCTTTGTCTCAAGAAGAATCCACCCTCATTGAAAGAGCAACGGCTACAATCAACAGCATCCCCATC
TCTGAAGACTACAGCGTCGCCAGCGCAGCTCTCTCTAGCGACGGCCGCATCTTCACTGGTGTCAATGTAT
ATCATTTTACTGGGGGACCTTGTGCAGAACTCGTGGTGCTGGGCACTGCTGCTGCTGCGGCAGCTGGCAA
CCTGACTTGTATCGTCGCGATCGGAAATGAGAACAGGGGCATCTTGAGCCCCTGCGGACGGTGCCGACAG
GTGCTTCTCGATCTGCATCCTGGGATCAAAGCCATAGTGAAGGACAGTGATGGACAGCCGACGGCAGTTG
GGATTCGTGAATTGCTGCCCTCTGGTTATGTGTGGGAGGGCTAAGCACTTCGTGGCCGAGGAGCAGGACT
GACACGTGCTACGAGATTTCGATTCCACCGCCGCCTTCTATGAAAGGTTGGGCTTCGGAATCGTTTTCCG
GGACGCCGGCTGGATGATCCTCCAGCGCGGGGATCTCATGCTGGAGTTCTTCGCCCACCCCAACTTGTTT
ATTGCAGCTTATAATGGTTACAAATAAAGCAATAGCATCACAAATTTCACAAATAAAGCATTTTTTTCAC
TGCATTCTAGTTGTGGTTTGTCCAAACTCATCAATGTATCTTATCATGTCTGTATACCGTCGACCTCTAG
CTAGAGCTTGGCGTAATCATGGTCATAGCTGTTTCCTGTGTGAAATTGTTATCCGCTCACAATTCCACAC
AACATACGAGCCGGAAGCATAAAGTGTAAAGCCTGGGGTGCCTAATGAGTGAGCTAACTCACATTAATTG
CGTTGCGCTCACTGCCCGCTTTCCAGTCGGGAAACCTGTCGTGCCAGCTGCATTAATGAATCGGCCAACG
CGCGGGGAGAGGCGGTTTGCGTATTGGGCGCTCTTCCGCTTCCTCGCTCACTGACTCGCTGCGCTCGGTC
GTTCGGCTGCGGCGAGCGGTATCAGCTCACTCAAAGGCGGTAATACGGTTATCCACAGAATCAGGGGATA
ACGCAGGAAAGAACATGTGAGCAAAAGGCCAGCAAAAGGCCAGGAACCGTAAAAAGGCCGCGTTGCTGGC
TTTTTCCATAGGCTCCGCCCCCCTGACGAGCATCACAAAAATCGACGCTCAAGTCAGAGGTGGCGAAACC
CGACAGGACTATAAAGATACCAGGCGTTTCCCCCTGGAAGCTCCCTCGTGCGCTCTCCTGTTCCGACCCT
GCCGCTTACCGGATACCTGTCCGCCTTTCTCCCTTCGGGAAGCGTGGCGCTTTCTCATAGCTCACGCTGT
AGGTATCTCAGTTCGGTGTAGGTCGTTCGCTCCAAGCTGGGCTGTGTGCACGAACCCCCCGTTCAGCCCG
ACCGCTGCGCCTTATCCGGTAACTATCGTCTTGAGTCCAACCCGGTAAGACACGACTTATCGCCACTGGC
AGCAGCCACTGGTAACAGGATTAGCAGAGCGAGGTATGTAGGCGGTGCTACAGAGTTCTTGAAGTGGTGG
CCTAACTACGGCTACACTAGAAGAACAGTATTTGGTATCTGCGCTCTGCTGAAGCCAGTTACCTTCGGAA
AAAGAGTTGGTAGCTCTTGATCCGGCAAACAAACCACCGCTGGTAGCGGTGGTTTTTTTGTTTGCAAGCA
GCAGATTACGCGCAGAAAAAAAGGATCTCAAGAAGATCCTTTGATCTTTTCTACGGGGTCTGACGCTCAG
TGGAACGAAAACTCACGTTAAGGGATTTTGGTCATGAGATTATCAAAAAGGATCTTCACCTAGATCCTTT
TAAATTAAAAATGAAGTTTTAAATCAATCTAAAGTATATATGAGTAAACTTGGTCTGACAGTTACCAATG
CTTAATCAGTGAGGCACCTATCTCAGCGATCTGTCTATTTCGTTCATCCATAGTTGCCTGACTCCCCGTC
GTGTAGATAACTACGATACGGGAGGGCTTACCATCTGGCCCCAGTGCTGCAATGATACCGCGAGACCCAC
GCTCACCGGCTCCAGATTTATCAGCAATAAACCAGCCAGCCGGAAGGGCCGAGCGCAGAAGTGGTCCTGC
AACTTTATCCGCCTCCATCCAGTCTATTAATTGTTGCCGGGAAGCTAGAGTAAGTAGTTCGCCAGTTAAT
AGTTTGCGCAACGTTGTTGCCATTGCTACAGGCATCGTGGTGTCACGCTCGTCGTTTGGTATGGCTTCAT
TCAGCTCCGGTTCCCAACGATCAAGGCGAGTTACATGATCCCCCATGTTGTGCAAAAAAGCGGTTAGCTC
CTTCGGTCCTCCGATCGTTGTCAGAAGTAAGTTGGCCGCAGTGTTATCACTCATGGTTATGGCAGCACTG
CATAATTCTCTTACTGTCATGCCATCCGTAAGATGCTTTTCTGTGACTGGTGAGTACTCAACCAAGTCAT
TCTGAGAATAGTGTATGCGGCGACCGAGTTGCTCTTGCCCGGCGTCAATACGGGATAATACCGCGCCACA
TAGCAGAACTTTAAAAGTGCTCATCATTGGAAAACGTTCTTCGGGGCGAAAACTCTCAAGGATCTTACCG
CTGTTGAGATCCAGTTCGATGTAACCCACTCGTGCACCCAACTGATCTTCAGCATCTTTTACTTTCACCA
GCGTTTCTGGGTGAGCAAAAACAGGAAGGCAAAATGCCGCAAAAAAGGGAATAAGGGCGACACGGAAATG
TTGAATACTCATACTCTTCCTTTTTCAATATTATTGAAGCATTTATCAGGGTTATTGTCTCATGAGCGGA
TACATATTTGAATGTATTTAGAAAAATAAACAAATAGGGGTTCCGCGCACATTTCCCCGAAAAGTGCCAC
CTGACGTC
Features (pLannotate 1.2.2; 22 found; start..end, strand, type, name):
     28..80      -  misc_feature   bom (fragment): basis of mobility region from pBR322
    235..614     +  enhancer       CMV enhancer: human cytomegalovirus immediate early enhancer
    615..818     +  promoter       CMV promoter: human cytomegalovirus (CMV) immediate early promoter
    814..847     +  LTR            5' LTR (truncated) (fragment): truncated 5' long terminal repeat (LTR) from HIV-1
    863..881     +  promoter       T7 promoter: promoter for bacteriophage T7 RNA polymerase
   1321..1342    +  CDS            ZFHD1 (DNA binding domain) (fragment): composite human DNA-binding domain composed of domains from the transcription factors Zif268 and Oct-1 (Pomerantz et al., 1995)
   1792..2040    +  CDS            UGI: UNGI_BPPB2 - Experimental evidence at protein level: Swiss-Prot protein existence level 1. This protein binds specifically and reversibly to the host uracil-DNA glycosylase, preventing removal of uracil residues from PBS2 DNA by the host uracil-excision repair system. From Bacillus phage PBS2 (Bacteriophage PBS2).
   2198..2219    +  promoter       SV40 promoter (fragment): SV40 enhancer and early promoter
   2240..2668    +  rep_origin     f1 ori (sequence partly withheld): f1 bacteriophage origin of replication; arrow indicates direction of (+) strand synthesis
   2682..3011    +  promoter       SV40 promoter: SV40 enhancer and early promoter
   3059..3106    +  promoter       EM7 promoter: synthetic bacterial promoter&nbsp
   3125..3523    +  CDS            BSD: blasticidin S deaminase; Aspergillus terreus BSD; confers resistance to blasticidin
   3524..3551    +  CDS            BleoR (fragment): antibiotic-binding protein; Sh ble from Streptoalloteichus hindustanus; confers resistance to bleomycin, phleomycin, and Zeocin™
   3561..3686    +  CDS            ble (fragment): BLE_KLEPN - Experimental evidence at protein level: Swiss-Prot protein existence level 1. Binding protein with a strong affinity to the bleomycin family of antibiotics. Binds to CL990; an antimitotic-antibiotic compound. From Klebsiella pneumoniae.
   3681..3802    +  polyA_signal   SV40 poly(A) signal: SV40 polyadenylation signal
   3875..3891    -  protein_bind   lac operator: The lac repressor binds to the lac operator to inhibit transcription in E. coli. This inhibition can be relieved by adding lactose or isopropyl-β-D-thiogalactopyranoside (IPTG). lac repressor encoded by lacI
   3899..3929    -  promoter       lac promoter: promoter for the E. coli lac operon
   3944..3965    -  protein_bind   CAP binding site: CAP binding activates transcription in the presence of cAMP. E. coli catabolite activator protein
   3978..4070    -  CDS            lacI (fragment): lac repressor; lacI; The lac repressor binds to the lac operator to inhibit transcription in E. coli. This inhibition can be relieved by adding lactose or isopropyl-β-D-thiogalactopyranoside (IPTG).
   4252..4840    -  rep_origin     ori: high-copy-number ColE1/pMB1/pBR322/pUC origin of replication
   5011..5871    -  CDS            AmpR: β-lactamase; bla; confers resistance to ampicillin, carbenicillin, and related antibiotics
   5872..5976    -  promoter       AmpR promoter: bla
