[The description below was written by a language model from this plasmid's Addgene catalogue record and pLannotate feature annotations shown in this document.]
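Description:
pL8N_RB610-HBB_X1 is a roughly 6 kb mammalian expression plasmid built on the pL8N backbone that encodes one half of a nuclear-targeted zinc finger DddA-derived cytosine base editor (ZF-DdCBE). It is the "Right" arm of an editor pair, in the architecture where the C-terminal fragment of the split DddA deaminase (DddAC) sits at the N-terminus of the fusion. The name suggests a zinc finger array, RB610, directed at an HBB site, although the record does not otherwise name the target. In bacteria the plasmid is maintained at high copy from a ColE1/pUC-type origin with ampicillin selection through β-lactamase. An f1 origin is also present.

The editor open reading frame is driven by the CMV immediate early enhancer and promoter, with a T7 promoter just downstream. Automated annotation of the coding region picks up only a short zinc-finger-like match (labelled as a ZFHD1 fragment) and a uracil glycosylase inhibitor (UGI) from phage PBS2. The split DddA half, the zinc finger array as a whole and any nuclear localisation signals are not individually annotated. UGI blocks uracil excision after cytosine deamination, which favours a C•G-to-T•A outcome. Split DddA halves are inactive alone, so this construct is meant to be co-expressed with a partner "Left" plasmid whose zinc fingers bind an adjacent site, which reassembles deaminase activity on the target DNA.

A separate cassette has SV40 and EM7 promoters driving blasticidin S deaminase, followed by an SV40 polyadenylation signal, which would permit blasticidin selection in mammalian cells. Short bleomycin-resistance, HIV-1 LTR, lac region and bom hits appear to be fragmentary backbone remnants. The plasmid is used for transient expression to install programmed base edits in nuclear DNA without a CRISPR component.
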