Addgene plasmid #191521: pL8N_RB610-HBB_X1
Purpose: Expression of nuclear ZF-DdCBE in mammalian cells (N-terminal DddAC, Right)
Depositing lab: David Liu. Depositing organization: Broad Institute. Publication: Compact zinc finger base editors that edit mitochondrial or nuclear DNA in vitro and in vivo. Willis JCW, Silva-Pinheiro P, Widdup L, Minczuk M, Liu DR. Nat Commun. 2022 Nov 23;13(1):7204. doi: 10.1038/s41467-022-34784-7. PubMed 36418298.
Backbone
  Vector backbone: pL8N
  Total vector size (bp): 6009
  Vector type: Mammalian Expression
Growth in bacteria
  Bacterial resistance: Ampicillin, 100 μg/mL
  Growth temperature: 37°C
  Growth strain: DH5alpha
  Copy number: High Copy
Gene/Insert
  Gene/Insert name: ZF-DdCBE RB610-HBB X1
  Promoter: CMV
  Cloning method: Gibson Cloning
  Sequencing primers: 5′ atggtgatgcggttttggcagtacatcaat; 3′ tgaataatcaaacaaaaattatccaggacc
Terms and licenses: Academic/Nonprofit Terms; Industry Terms: Not Available to Industry
How to cite: pL8N_RB610-HBB_X1 was a gift from David Liu (Addgene plasmid # 191521 ; http://n2t.net/addgene:191521 ; RRID:Addgene_191521)
